Addgene plasmid #11819: pcDNA3-Casp9 C287A
Depositing lab: Guy Salvesen. Publication: Caspase-9 can be activated without proteolytic processing. Stennicke HR, Deveraux QL, Humke EW, Reed JC, Dixit VM, Salvesen GS. J Biol Chem. 1999 Mar 26. 274(13):8359-62. 10.1074/jbc.274.13.8359 PubMed 10085063.
Backbone
  Vector backbone: pcDNA3
  Backbone manufacturer: Invitrogen
  Backbone size w/o insert (bp): 5446
  Vector type: Mammalian Expression
  Selectable markers: Neomycin (select with G418)
Growth in bacteria
  Bacterial resistance: Ampicillin, 100 μg/mL
  Growth temperature: 37°C
  Growth strain: DH5alpha
  Copy number: High Copy
Gene/Insert
  Gene/Insert name: Caspase 9 catalytically incompetent mutant (alt name: Caspase 9)
  Species: H. sapiens (human)
  Insert size (bp): 1392
  Mutation: C287A, catalytically incompetent mutant.
  Entrez Gene: CASP9 (a.k.a. APAF-3, APAF3, ICE-LAP6, MCH6, PPP1R56)
  Cloning method: Restriction Enzyme; 5′ cloning site HindIII (unknown if destroyed); 3′ cloning site XbaI (not destroyed)
  Sequencing primers: 5′ CMV-F; 3′ BGH-rev
Terms and licenses: Academic/Nonprofit Terms; Industry Terms: Not Available to Industry
How to cite: pcDNA3-Casp9 C287A was a gift from Guy Salvesen (Addgene plasmid # 11819 ; http://n2t.net/addgene:11819 ; RRID:Addgene_11819)
