[The description below was written by a language model from this plasmid's Addgene catalogue record and pLannotate feature annotations shown in this document.]
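Description:
pcDNA3-Casp9 C287A is a mammalian expression plasmid built on the Invitrogen pcDNA3 backbone and carrying human caspase-9 (CASP9) with the C287A substitution, which the record describes as a catalytically incompetent mutant. The insert was cloned between HindIII and XbaI sites. In the sequenced record of about 6.6 kb, the CASP9 coding sequence sits downstream of the human cytomegalovirus immediate-early enhancer and promoter and upstream of the bovine growth hormone polyadenylation signal, giving strong constitutive expression in transfected mammalian cells. A T7 promoter ahead of the insert and an opposing SP6 promoter behind it flank the cloning site and allow in vitro transcription of either strand. No epitope tag or reporter is annotated. The catalogue lists an insert of 1392 bp, somewhat longer than the roughly 1.25 kb annotated CASP9 reading frame, so some flanking sequence is presumably included.

For propagation in E. coli the plasmid has a high-copy ColE1/pUC-type origin and a β-lactamase gene conferring ampicillin resistance. An f1 origin is also present for single-stranded DNA production. A separate cassette with the SV40 enhancer/early promoter, the neomycin phosphotransferase gene and the SV40 poly(A) signal permits G418 selection of stably transfected mammalian cells. Short annotated fragments of lac regulatory sequence, lacI, bom, ble and an HIV-1 LTR appear to be backbone remnants or annotation matches rather than functional parts. An active-site mutant of this initiator caspase typically serves as an enzymatically dead control, and the associated publication concerns activation of caspase-9 without proteolytic processing.
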