Features (pLannotate 1.2.2; 21 found; start..end, strand, type, name):
     64..80      -  protein_bind   lac operator: The lac repressor binds to the lac operator to inhibit transcription in E. coli. This inhibition can be relieved by adding lactose or isopropyl-β-D-thiogalactopyranoside (IPTG). lac repressor encoded by lacI
     88..118     -  promoter       lac promoter: promoter for the E. coli lac operon
    133..154     -  protein_bind   CAP binding site: CAP binding activates transcription in the presence of cAMP. E. coli catabolite activator protein
    167..259     -  CDS            lacI (fragment): lac repressor; lacI; The lac repressor binds to the lac operator to inhibit transcription in E. coli. This inhibition can be relieved by adding lactose or isopropyl-β-D-thiogalactopyranoside (IPTG).
    442..1030    -  rep_origin     ori: high-copy-number ColE1/pMB1/pBR322/pUC origin of replication
   1201..2061    -  CDS            AmpR: β-lactamase; bla; confers resistance to ampicillin, carbenicillin, and related antibiotics
   2062..2166    -  promoter       AmpR promoter: bla
   2225..2277    -  misc_feature   bom (fragment): basis of mobility region from pBR322
   2432..2811    +  enhancer       CMV enhancer: human cytomegalovirus immediate early enhancer
   2812..3015    +  promoter       CMV promoter: human cytomegalovirus (CMV) immediate early promoter
   3011..3044    +  LTR            5' LTR (truncated) (fragment): truncated 5' long terminal repeat (LTR) from HIV-1
   3060..3078    +  promoter       T7 promoter: promoter for bacteriophage T7 RNA polymerase
   3119..4366    +  CDS            CASP9: CASP9_HUMAN - Also known as MCH6. Experimental evidence at protein level: Swiss-Prot protein existence level 1. Isoform 2 lacks activity is an dominant-negative inhibitor of caspase-9. From Homo sapiens (Human).
   4385..4403    -  promoter       SP6 promoter: promoter for bacteriophage SP6 RNA polymerase
   4429..4653    +  polyA_signal   bGH poly(A) signal: bovine growth hormone polyadenylation signal
   4657..4678    +  promoter       SV40 promoter (fragment): SV40 enhancer and early promoter
   4699..5127    +  rep_origin     f1 ori (sequence partly withheld): f1 bacteriophage origin of replication; arrow indicates direction of (+) strand synthesis
   5141..5470    +  promoter       SV40 promoter: SV40 enhancer and early promoter
   5537..6328    +  CDS            neo: KKA2_KLEPN - Also known as kan, nptII. Experimental evidence at protein level: Swiss-Prot protein existence level 1. Resistance to kanamycin, neomycin, paromomycin, ribostamycin, butirosin and gentamicin B. From Klebsiella pneumoniae.
   6352..6510    +  CDS            ble (fragment): BLE_KLEPN - Experimental evidence at protein level: Swiss-Prot protein existence level 1. Binding protein with a strong affinity to the bleomycin family of antibiotics. Binds to CL990; an antimitotic-antibiotic compound. From Klebsiella pneumoniae.
   6505..6626    +  polyA_signal   SV40 poly(A) signal: SV40 polyadenylation signal
>Addgene plasmid #11819 | pcDNA3-Casp9 C287A | addgene full sequence | sequence record 424374 | Addgene NGS Result
TATACCGTCGACCTCTAGCTAGAGCTTGGCGTAATCATGGTCATAGCTGTTTCCTGTGTGAAATTGTTAT
CCGCTCACAATTCCACACAACATACGAGCCGGAAGCATAAAGTGTAAAGCCTGGGGTGCCTAATGAGTGA
GCTAACTCACATTAATTGCGTTGCGCTCACTGCCCGCTTTCCAGTCGGGAAACCTGTCGTGCCAGCTGCA
TTAATGAATCGGCCAACGCGCGGGGAGAGGCGGTTTGCGTATTGGGCGCTCTTCCGCTTCCTCGCTCACT
GACTCGCTGCGCTCGGTCGTTCGGCTGCGGCGAGCGGTATCAGCTCACTCAAAGGCGGTAATACGGTTAT
CCACAGAATCAGGGGATAACGCAGGAAAGAACATGTGAGCAAAAGGCCAGCAAAAGGCCAGGAACCGTAA
AAAGGCCGCGTTGCTGGCGTTTTTCCATAGGCTCCGCCCCCCTGACGAGCATCACAAAAATCGACGCTCA
AGTCAGAGGTGGCGAAACCCGACAGGACTATAAAGATACCAGGCGTTTCCCCCTGGAAGCTCCCTCGTGC
GCTCTCCTGTTCCGACCCTGCCGCTTACCGGATACCTGTCCGCCTTTCTCCCTTCGGGAAGCGTGGCGCT
TTCTCATAGCTCACGCTGTAGGTATCTCAGTTCGGTGTAGGTCGTTCGCTCCAAGCTGGGCTGTGTGCAC
GAACCCCCCGTTCAGCCCGACCGCTGCGCCTTATCCGGTAACTATCGTCTTGAGTCCAACCCGGTAAGAC
ACGACTTATCGCCACTGGCAGCAGCCACTGGTAACAGGATTAGCAGAGCGAGGTATGTAGGCGGTGCTAC
AGAGTTCTTGAAGTGGTGGCCTAACTACGGCTACACTAGAAGAACAGTATTTGGTATCTGCGCTCTGCTG
AAGCCAGTTACCTTCGGAAAAAGAGTTGGTAGCTCTTGATCCGGCAAACAAACCACCGCTGGTAGCGGTG
GTTTTTTTGTTTGCAAGCAGCAGATTACGCGCAGAAAAAAAGGATCTCAAGAAGATCCTTTGATCTTTTC
TACGGGGTCTGACGCTCAGTGGAACGAAAACTCACGTTAAGGGATTTTGGTCATGAGATTATCAAAAAGG
ATCTTCACCTAGATCCTTTTAAATTAAAAATGAAGTTTTAAATCAATCTAAAGTATATATGAGTAAACTT
GGTCTGACAGTTACCAATGCTTAATCAGTGAGGCACCTATCTCAGCGATCTGTCTATTTCGTTCATCCAT
AGTTGCCTGACTCCCCGTCGTGTAGATAACTACGATACGGGAGGGCTTACCATCTGGCCCCAGTGCTGCA
ATGATACCGCGAGACCCACGCTCACCGGCTCCAGATTTATCAGCAATAAACCAGCCAGCCGGAAGGGCCG
AGCGCAGAAGTGGTCCTGCAACTTTATCCGCCTCCATCCAGTCTATTAATTGTTGCCGGGAAGCTAGAGT
AAGTAGTTCGCCAGTTAATAGTTTGCGCAACGTTGTTGCCATTGCTACAGGCATCGTGGTGTCACGCTCG
TCGTTTGGTATGGCTTCATTCAGCTCCGGTTCCCAACGATCAAGGCGAGTTACATGATCCCCCATGTTGT
GCAAAAAAGCGGTTAGCTCCTTCGGTCCTCCGATCGTTGTCAGAAGTAAGTTGGCCGCAGTGTTATCACT
CATGGTTATGGCAGCACTGCATAATTCTCTTACTGTCATGCCATCCGTAAGATGCTTTTCTGTGACTGGT
GAGTACTCAACCAAGTCATTCTGAGAATAGTGTATGCGGCGACCGAGTTGCTCTTGCCCGGCGTCAATAC
GGGATAATACCGCGCCACATAGCAGAACTTTAAAAGTGCTCATCATTGGAAAACGTTCTTCGGGGCGAAA
ACTCTCAAGGATCTTACCGCTGTTGAGATCCAGTTCGATGTAACCCACTCGTGCACCCAACTGATCTTCA
GCATCTTTTACTTTCACCAGCGTTTCTGGGTGAGCAAAAACAGGAAGGCAAAATGCCGCAAAAAAGGGAA
TAAGGGCGACACGGAAATGTTGAATACTCATACTCTTCCTTTTTCAATATTATTGAAGCATTTATCAGGG
TTATTGTCTCATGAGCGGATACATATTTGAATGTATTTAGAAAAATAAACAAATAGGGGTTCCGCGCACA
TTTCCCCGAAAAGTGCCACCTGACGTCGACGGATCGGGAGATCTCCCGATCCCCTATGGTGCACTCTCAG
TACAATCTGCTCTGATGCCGCATAGTTAAGCCAGTATCTGCTCCCTGCTTGTGTGTTGGAGGTCGCTGAG
TAGTGCGCGAGCAAAATTTAAGCTACAACAAGGCAAGGCTTGACCGACAATTGCATGAAGAATCTGCTTA
GGGTTAGGCGTTTTGCGCTGCTTCGCGATGTACGGGCCAGATATACGCGTTGACATTGATTATTGACTAG
TTATTAATAGTAATCAATTACGGGGTCATTAGTTCATAGCCCATATATGGAGTTCCGCGTTACATAACTT
ACGGTAAATGGCCCGCCTGGCTGACCGCCCAACGACCCCCGCCCATTGACGTCAATAATGACGTATGTTC
CCATAGTAACGCCAATAGGGACTTTCCATTGACGTCAATGGGTGGAGTATTTACGGTAAACTGCCCACTT
GGCAGTACATCAAGTGTATCATATGCCAAGTACGCCCCCTATTGACGTCAATGACGGTAAATGGCCCGCC
TGGCATTATGCCCAGTACATGACCTTATGGGACTTTCCTACTTGGCAGTACATCTACGTATTAGTCATCG
CTATTACCATGGTGATGCGGTTTTGGCAGTACATCAATGGGCGTGGATAGCGGTTTGACTCACGGGGATT
TCCAAGTCTCCACCCCATTGACGTCAATGGGAGTTTGTTTTGGCACCAAAATCAACGGGACTTTCCAAAA
TGTCGTAACAACTCCGCCCCATTGACGCAAATGGGCGGTAGGCGTGTACGGTGGGAGGTCTATATAAGCA
GAGCTCTCTGGCTAACTAGAGAACCCACTGCTTACTGGCTTATCGAAATTAATACGACTCACTATAGGGA
GACCCAAGCTTGCGGCCGCGAATTCATCGATAGATCCCATGGACGAAGCGGATCGGCGGCTCCTGCGGCG
GTGCCGGCTGCGGCTGGTGGAAGAGCTGCAGGTGGACCAGCTCTGGGACGCCCTGCTGAGCCGCGAGCTG
TTCAGGCCCCATATGATCGAGGACATCCAGCGGGCAGGCTCTGGATCTCGGCGGGATCAGGCCAGGCAGC
TGATCATAGATCTGGAGACTCGAGGGAGTCAGGCTCTTCCTTTGTTCATCTCCTGCTTAGAGGACACAGG
CCAGGACATGCTGGCTTCGTTTCTGCGAACTAACAGGCAAGCAGCAAAGTTGTCGAAGCCAACCCTAGAA
AACCTTACCCCAGTGGTGCTCAGACCAGAGATTCGCAAACCAGAGGTTCTCAGACCGGAAACACCCAGAC
CAGTGGACATTGGTTCTGGAGGATTTGGTGATGTCGGTGCTCTTGAGAGTTTGAGGGGAAATGCAGATTT
GGCTTACATCCTGAGCATGGAGCCCTGTGGCCACTGCCTCATTATCAACAATGTGAACTTCTGCCGTGAG
TCCGGGCTCCGCACCCGCACTGGCTCCAACATCGACTGTGAGAAGTTGCGGCGTCGCTTCTCCTCGCTGC
ATTTCATGGTGGAGGTGAAGGGCGACCTGACTGCCAAGAAAATGGTGCTGGCTTTGCTGGAGCTGGCGCA
GCAGGACCACGGTGCTCTGGACTGCTGCGTGGTGGTCATTCTCTCTCACGGCTGTCAGGCCAGCCACCTG
CAGTTCCCAGGGGCTGTCTACGGCACAGATGGATGCCCTGTGTCGGTCGAGAAGATTGTGAACATCTTCA
ATGGGACCAGCTGCCCCAGCCTGGGAGGGAAGCCCAAGCTCTTTTTCATCCAGGCCGCTGGTGGGGAGCA
GAAAGACCATGGGTTTGAGGTGGCCTCCACTTCCCCTGAAGACGAGTCCCCTGGCAGTAACCCCGAGCCA
GATGCCACCCCGTTCCAGGAAGGTTTGAGGACCTTCGACCAGCTGGACGCCATATCTAGTTTGCCCACAC
CCAGTGACATCTTTGTGTCCTACTCTACTTTCCCAGGTTTTGTTTCCTGGAGGGACCCCAAGAGTGGCTC
CTGGTACGTTGAGACCCTGGACGACATCTTTGAGCAGTGGGCTCACTCTGAAGACCTGCAGTCCCTCCTG
CTTAGGGTCGCTAATGCTGTTTCGGTGAAAGGGATTTATAAACAGATGCCTGGTTGCTTTAATTTCCTCC
GGAAAAAACTTTTCTTTAAAACATCATAATCTAGAGGGCCCTATTCTATAGTGTCACCTAAATGCTAGAG
CTCGCTGATCAGCCTCGACTGTGCCTTCTAGTTGCCAGCCATCTGTTGTTTGCCCCTCCCCCGTGCCTTC
CTTGACCCTGGAAGGTGCCACTCCCACTGTCCTTTCCTAATAAAATGAGGAAATTGCATCGCATTGTCTG
AGTAGGTGTCATTCTATTCTGGGGGGTGGGGTGGGGCAGGACAGCAAGGGGGAGGATTGGGAAGACAATA
GCAGGCATGCTGGGGATGCGGTGGGCTCTATGGCTTCTGAGGCGGAAAGAACCAGCTGGGGCTCTAGGGG
GTATCCCC
[124 nt withheld, positions 4699-4822]
C
[91 nt withheld, positions 4824-4914]
A
[49 nt withheld, positions 4916-4964]
CCTTTGACGTTGGAGTCCACGTTCTTT
[37 nt withheld, positions 4992-5028]
ACCCTATCTCGGTCTATTCTTTTGATTTATAAGGGATTTTGCCGATTTCGGCCTATTGGTTAAAAAATGA
GCTGATTTAACAAAAATTTAACGCGAATTAATTCTGTGGAATGTGTGTCAGTTAGGGTGTGGAAAGTCCC
CAGGCTCCCCAGCAGGCAGAAGTATGCAAAGCATGCATCTCAATTAGTCAGCAACCAGGTGTGGAAAGTC
CCCAGGCTCCCCAGCAGGCAGAAGTATGCAAAGCATGCATCTCAATTAGTCAGCAACCATAGTCCCGCCC
CTAACTCCGCCCATCCCGCCCCTAACTCCGCCCAGTTCCGCCCATTCTCCGCCCCATGGCTGACTAATTT
TTTTTATTTATGCAGAGGCCGAGGCCGCCTCTGCCTCTGAGCTATTCCAGAAGTAGTGAGGAGGCTTTTT
TGGAGGCCTAGGCTTTTGCAAAAAGCTCCCGGGAGCTTGTATATCCATTTTCGGATCTGATCAAGAGACA
GGATGAGGATCGTTTCGCATGATTGAACAAGATGGATTGCACGCAGGTTCTCCGGCCGCTTGGGTGGAGA
GGCTATTCGGCTATGACTGGGCACAACAGACAATCGGCTGCTCTGATGCCGCCGTGTTCCGGCTGTCAGC
GCAGGGGCGCCCGGTTCTTTTTGTCAAGACCGACCTGTCCGGTGCCCTGAATGAACTGCAGGACGAGGCA
GCGCGGCTATCGTGGCTGGCCACGACGGGCGTTCCTTGCGCAGCTGTGCTCGACGTTGTCACTGAAGCGG
GAAGGGACTGGCTGCTATTGGGCGAAGTGCCGGGGCAGGATCTCCTGTCATCTCACCTTGCTCCTGCCGA
GAAAGTATCCATCATGGCTGATGCAATGCGGCGGCTGCATACGCTTGATCCGGCTACCTGCCCATTCGAC
CACCAAGCGAAACATCGCATCGAGCGAGCACGTACTCGGATGGAAGCCGGTCTTGTCGATCAGGATGATC
TGGACGAAGAGCATCAGGGGCTCGCGCCAGCCGAACTGTTCGCCAGGCTCAAGGCGCGCATGCCCGACGG
CGAGGATCTCGTCGTGACCCATGGCGATGCCTGCTTGCCGAATATCATGGTGGAAAATGGCCGCTTTTCT
GGATTCATCGACTGTGGCCGGCTGGGTGTGGCGGACCGCTATCAGGACATAGCGTTGGCTACCCGTGATA
TTGCTGAAGAGCTTGGCGGCGAATGGGCTGACCGCTTCCTCGTGCTTTACGGTATCGCCGCTCCCGATTC
GCAGCGCATCGCCTTCTATCGCCTTCTTGACGAGTTCTTCTGAGCGGGACTCTGGGGTTCGAAATGACCG
ACCAAGCGACGCCCAACCTGCCATCACGAGATTTCGATTCCACCGCCGCCTTCTATGAAAGGTTGGGCTT
CGGAATCGTTTTCCGGGACGCCGGCTGGATGATCCTCCAGCGCGGGGATCTCATGCTGGAGTTCTTCGCC
CACCCCAACTTGTTTATTGCAGCTTATAATGGTTACAAATAAAGCAATAGCATCACAAATTTCACAAATA
AAGCATTTTTTTCACTGCATTCTAGTTGTGGTTTGTCCAAACTCATCAATGTATCTTATCATGTCTG
