>Addgene plasmid #11819 | pcDNA3-Casp9 C287A | addgene partial sequence | sequence record 78052 | T7 5'-TAATACGACTCACTATAGGG-3'
GGCCGCGAATTCATCGATAGATCCCATGGACGAAGCGGATCGGCGGCTCCTGCGGCGGTGCCGGCTGCGG
CTGGTGGAAGAGCTGCAGGTGGACCAGCTCTGGGACGCCCTGCTGAGCCGCGAGCTGTTCAGGCCCCATA
TGATCGAGGACATCCAGCGGGCAGGCTCTGGATCTCGGCGGGATCAGGCCAGGCAGCTGATCATAGATCT
GGAGACTCGAGGGAGTCAGGCTCTTCCTTTGTTCATCTCCTGCTTAGAGGACACAGGCCAGGACATGCTG
GCTTCGTTTCTGCGAACTAACAGGCAAGCAGCAAAGTTGTCGAAGCCAACCCTAGAAAACCTTACCCCAG
TGGTGCTCAGACCAGAGATTCGCAAACCAGAGGTTCTCAGACCGGAAACACCCAGACCAGTGGACATTGG
TTCTGGAGGATTTGGTGATGTCGGTGCTCTTGAGAGTTTGAGGGGAAATGCAGATTTGGCTTACATCCTG
AGCATGGAGCCCTGTGGCCACTGCCTCATTATCAACAATGTGAACTTCTGCCGTGAGTCCGGGCTCCGCA
CCCGCACTGGCTCCAACATCGACTGTGAGAAGTTGCGGCGTCGCTTCTCCTCGCTGCATTTCATGGTGGA
GGTGAAGGGCGACCTGACTGCCAAGAAAATGGTGCTGGCTTTGCTGGAGCTGGCGCAGCAGGACCACGGT
GCTCTGGACTGCTGCGTGGTGGTCATTCTCTCTCACGGCTGTCAGGCCAGCCACCTGCAGTTCCCAGGGG
CTGTCTACGGCACAGATGGATGCCCTGTGTCGGTCGAGAAGATTGTGAACATCTTCAATGGGACCAGCTG
CCCCAGCCTGGGAGGGAAGCCCAAGCTCTTTTTCATCCAGGCCGCTGGTGGGGAGCAGAAAGACCATGGG
TTTGAGGTGGCCTCCACTTCCCCTGAAGACGAGTCCCCTGGCAGTAACCCCGAGCCAGATGCCACCCCGT
TCCAGGAAGGTTTGAG
