>Addgene plasmid #11819 | pcDNA3-Casp9 C287A | addgene partial sequence | sequence record 78055 | BGH-rev 5'-TAGAAGGCACAGTCGAGG-3'
TAGCATTTAGGTGACACTATAGAATAGGGCCCTCTAGATTATGATGTTTTAAAGAAAAGTTTTTTCCGGA
GGAAATTAAAGCAACCAGGCATCTGTTTATAAATCCCTTTCACCGAAACAGCATTAGCGACCCTAAGCAG
GAGGGACTGCAGGTCTTCAGAGTGAGCCCACTGCTCAAAGATGTCGTCCAGGGTCTCAACGTACCAGGAG
CCACTCTTGGGGTCCCTCCAGGAAACAAAACCTGGGAAAGTAGAGTAGGACACAAAGATGTCACTGGGTG
TGGGCAAACTAGATATGGCGTCCAGCTGGTCGAAGGTCCTCAAACCTTCCTGGAACGGGGTGGCATCTGG
CTCGGGGTTACTGCCAGGGGACTCGTCTTCAGGGGAAGTGGAGGCCACCTCAAACCCATGGTCTTTCTGC
TCCCCACCAGCGGCCTGGATGAAAAAGAGCTTGGGCTTCCCTCCCAGGCTGGGGCAGCTGGTCCCATTGA
AGATGTTCACAATCTTCTCGACCGACACAGGGCATCCATCTGTGCCGTAGACAGCCCCTGGGAACTGCAG
GTGGCTGGCCTGACAGCCGTGAGAGAGAATGACCACCACGCAGCAGTCCAGAGCACCGTGGTCCTGCTGC
GCCAGCTCCAGCAAAGCCAGCACCATTTTCTTGGCAGTCAGGTCGCCCTTCACCTCCACCATGAAATGCA
GCGAGGAGAAGCGACGCCGCAACTTCTCACAGTCGATGTTGGAGCCAGTGCGGGTGCGGAGCCCGGACTC
ACGGCAGAAGTTCACATTGTTGATAATGAGGCAGTGGCCACAGGGCTCCATGCTCAGGATGTAAGCCAAA
TCTGCATTTCCCCTCAAACTCTCAAGAGCACCGACATCACCAAATCCTCCAGAACCAATGTCCACTGGTC
TGGGTGTTTCCGGTCTGAGAACCTCTGGTTTGCGAATCTCTGGTCTGAGCACCACTGGGGTAAGGTTTTC
TAGGGTTGGCTTCGA
